>Addgene plasmid #199142 | RB814 | addgene full sequence | sequence record 392014 | Addgene NGS Result
TCGCGCGTTTCGGTGATGACGGTGAAAACCTCTGACACATGCAGCTCCCGGAGACGGTCACAGCTTGTCT
GTAAGCGGATGCCGGGAGCAGACAAGCCCGTCAGGGCGCGTCAGCGGGTGTTGGCGGGTGTCGGGGCTGG
CTTAACTATGCGGCATCAGAGCAGATTGTACTGAGAGTGCACCATAGATCACGACATTACTATATATATA
ATATAGGAAGCATTTAATAGAACAGCATCGTAATATATGTGTACTTTGCAGTTATGACGCCAGATGGCAG
TAGTGGAAGATATTCTTTATTGAAAAATAGCTTGTCACCTTACGTACAATCTTGATCCGGAGCTTTTCTT
TTTTTGCCGATTAAGAATTAATTCGGTCGAAAAAAGAAAAGGAGAGGGCCAAGAGGGAGGGCATTGGTGA
CTATTGAGCACGTGAGTATACGTGATTAAGCACACAAAGGCAGCTTGGAGTATGTCTGTTATTAATTTCA
CAGGTAGTTCTGGTCCATTGGTGAAAGTTTGCGGCTTGCAGAGCACAGAGGCCGCAGAATGTGCTCTAGA
TTCCGATGCTGACTTGCTGGGTATTATATGTGTGCCCAATAGAAAGAGAACAATTGACCCGGTTATTGCA
AGGAAAATTTCAAGTCTTGTAAAAGCATATAAAAATAGTTCAGGCACTCCGAAATACTTGGTTGGCGTGT
TTCGTAATCAACCTAAGGAGGATGTTTTGGCTCTGGTCAATGATTACGGCATTGATATCGTCCAACTGCA
TGGAGATGAGTCGTGGCAAGAATACCAAGAGTTCCTCGGTTTGCCAGTTATTAAAAGACTCGTATTTCCA
AAAGACTGCAACATACTACTCAGTGCAGCTTCACAGAAACCTCATTCGTTTATTCCCTTGTTTGATTCAG
AAGCAGGTGGGACAGGTGAACTTTTGGATTGGAACTCGATTTCTGACTGGGTTGGAAGGCAAGAGAGCCC
CGAAAGCTTACATTTTATGTTAGCTGGTGGACTGACGCCAGAAAATGTTGGTGATGCGCTTAGATTAAAT
GGCGTTATTGGTGTTGATGTAAGCGGAGGTGTGGAGACAAATGGTGTAAAAGACTCTAACAAAATAGCAA
ATTTCGTCAAAAATGCTAAGAAATAGGTTATTACTGAGTAGTATTTATTTAAGTATTGTTTGTGCACTTG
CCGATCTATGCGGTGTGAAATACCGCACAGATGCGTAAGGAGAAAATACCGCATCAGGAAATTGTAAGCG
TTAATATTTTGTTAAAATTCGCGTTAAATTTTTGTTAAATCAGCTCATTTTTTAACCAATAGGCCGAAAT
CGGCAAAATCCCTTATAAATCAAAAGAATAGACCGAGATAGGGT
[37 nt withheld, positions 1375-1411]
AAAGAACGTGGACTCCAACGTCAAAGG
[49 nt withheld, positions 1439-1487]
T
[87 nt withheld, positions 1489-1575]
GGCCGGCTAGGCCTTAACCCACTGAATTCTACATCGAACAAGAGAAACCTTTTTTTTTACTTTTTTCAAA
CTTGAACAAAGAAAAGAAAAAGAAAAAGAAAAAGCAATCACAGCTTATTAACGATTCGTGTTTAAATAAT
CAATTGAAAGGAAAATAGAAGATTTTTGAAAAAAAGTTATTGGTATTTATTAACTTAATATATCAGTAAC
ATCAAGAGAAAGAAACTGAATTATAAACAGAGTATGTGAAGCAATTGCAATTGCAATTATTAGAGATCCA
GAAAACTGAATTGTGCTTGAATACCACTTGTTTACCGGCG
[124 nt withheld, positions 1896-2019]
CCATTCGCCATTCAGGCTGCGCAACTGTTGGGAAGGGCGATCGGTGCGGGCCTCTTCGCTATTACGCCAG
CTGGCGAAAGGGGGATGTGCTGCAAGGCGATTAAGTTGGGTAACGCCAGGGTTTTCCCAGTCACGACGTT
GTAAAACGACGGCCAGTGAATTGTAATACGACTCACTATAGGGCGAATTGGGTACCGAATTCGAGCTCGT
TTAAACGTCGACACTGGATGGCGGCGTTAGTATCGAATCGACAGCAGTATAGCGACCAGCATTCACATAC
GATTGACGCATGATATTACTTTCTGCGCACTTAACTTCGCATCTGGGCAGATGATGTCGAGGCGAAAAAA
AATATAAATCACGCTAACATTTGATTAAAATAGAACAACTACAATATAAAAAAACTATACAAATGACAAG
TTCTTGAAAACAAGAATCTTTTTATTGTCAGTACTGACTCGAGTTATTATGGACATGGCATAGACATATA
CAAAGCTTGTTCACCATCGGAAGCAGTACCATCGTATAAAGCAGTATCCAAACCACACAAAGTGAAACCC
ATTCTTCTATAAGCATGAATAGCTGGAGCATTAACATTGGTAACTTCCAACCACAAATGACCAGCACCTC
TTTCTCTGGCGAATTCAGTAGCCAAACCCATCAAAGCTCTACCAACACCATGACCTCTATGTTCTGGAGC
AACTTCAATATCTTCAACAGTCAATCTTCTGTTCCAACCAGAATAAGAAACAACAACGAAACCAGCCAAA
TCACCATCATCACCATAAGCAACGAAAGTTCTAGAATCTGGATCACCATCTTCACCAGCATCGGATTCAT
CATCGGATTCATCATCTGGGAAAACCTTAGTCAATGGTGGATCAACTGGAACTTCTCTCAAAGTGAAACC
ATCACCAGTAGCAGTAACTCTAAAAACAGTATCGGTAGTGAAAGAACCATCCAAAGCTTCAATAGCTTCA
GCATCACCTGGAACAGAAGTTCTGTATCTATAAGCAGTATCATCCAAAGTAGTAGACATAATTGTAGGAT
CCGGTTGTTTATGTTCGGATGTGATGTGAGAACTGTATCCTAGCAAGATTTTAAAAGGAAGTATATGAAA
GAAGAACCTCAGTGGCAAATCCTAACCTTTTATATTTCTCTACAGGGGCGCGGCGTGGGGACAATTCAAC
GCGTCTGTGAGGGGAGCGTTTCCCTGCTCGCAGGTCTGCAGCGAGGAGCCGTAATTTTTGCTTCGCGCCG
TGCGGCCATCAAAATGTATGGACGCAAATGATTATACATGGGGATGTATGGGCTAAATGTACGGGCGACA
GTCACATCATGCCCCTGAGCTGCGCACGTCAAGACTGTCAAGGAGGGTATTCTGGGCCTCCATGTCGCTG
GCCGGGTGACCCGGCGGGGACGAGGCAAGCTTGATATCCCGCGGTGGAGCTCCAGCTTTTGTTCCCTTTA
GTGAGGGTTAATTTCGAGCTTGGCGTAATCATGGTCATAGCTGTTTCCTGTGTGAAATTGTTATCCGCTC
ACAATTCCACATGGCGGCCGCTCTAGAACTAGTGATGTCCACGAGGTCTCTACTAGCACGGCTGAGCAGA
TGTCGACCTGCAGCGTACGATCGATACCGTCGACCTCGAGGGGGGGCCGGAAGGACGATGAAGGAGAGAA
AGTAGTAAGACAATATGACTTTGGACAGACATGAGATAAAAGTTTTAAAGGACAAGAAAAGGTTCGGGTT
AAAAGATGAGTATTGTATTTTTTCAAAATATCAATGCTTTTTCTGTTCTTGGGTTAGTGGTACCACCATT
GGTGATAAAACCTTTGGGGAGCCTCCTCCGAGCTTTCTCTTTGTTACTTTTTTTCTCAACTGATACTTGT
CATTCTTACTACAATTACAGGCCTAGCCGGCCCAACATAGGAGCCGGAAGCATAAAGTGTAAAGCCTGGG
GTGCCTAATGAGTGAGCTAACTCACATTAATTGCGTTGCGCTCACTGCCCGCTTTCCAGTCGGGAAACCT
GTCGTGCCAGCTGCATTAATGAATCGGCCAACGCGCGGGGAGAGGCGGTTTGCGTATTGGGCGCTCTTCC
GCTTCCTCGCTCACTGACTCGCTGCGCTCGGTCGTTCGGCTGCGGCGAGCGGTATCAGCTCACTCAAAGG
CGGTAATACGGTTATCCACAGAATCAGGGGATAACGCAGGAAAGAACATGTGAGCAAAAGGCCAGCAAAA
GGCCAGGAACCGTAAAAAGGCCGCGTTGCTGGCGTTTTTCCATAGGCTCCGCCCCCCTGACGAGCATCAC
AAAAATCGACGCTCAAGTCAGAGGTGGCGAAACCCGACAGGACTATAAAGATACCAGGCGTTTCCCCCTG
GAAGCTCCCTCGTGCGCTCTCCTGTTCCGACCCTGCCGCTTACCGGATACCTGTCCGCCTTTCTCCCTTC
GGGAAGCGTGGCGCTTTCTCATAGCTCACGCTGTAGGTATCTCAGTTCGGTGTAGGTCGTTCGCTCCAAG
CTGGGCTGTGTGCACGAACCCCCCGTTCAGCCCGACCGCTGCGCCTTATCCGGTAACTATCGTCTTGAGT
CCAACCCGGTAAGACACGACTTATCGCCACTGGCAGCAGCCACTGGTAACAGGATTAGCAGAGCGAGGTA
TGTAGGCGGTGCTACAGAGTTCTTGAAGTGGTGGCCTAACTACGGCTACACTAGAAGAACAGTATTTGGT
ATCTGCGCTCTGCTGAAGCCAGTTACCTTCGGAAAAAGAGTTGGTAGCTCTTGATCCGGCAAACAAACCA
CCGCTGGTAGCGGTGGTTTTTTTGTTTGCAAGCAGCAGATTACGCGCAGAAAAAAAGGATCTCAAGAAGA
TCCTTTGATCTTTTCTACGGGGTCTGACGCTCAGTGGAACGAAAACTCACGTTAAGGGATTTTGGTCATG
AGATTATCAAAAAGGATCTTCACCTAGATCCTTTTAAATTAAAAATGAAGTTTTAAATCAATCTAAAGTA
TATATGAGTAAACTTGGTCTGACAGTTACCAATGCTTAATCAGTGAGGCACCTATCTCAGCGATCTGTCT
ATTTCGTTCATCCATAGTTGCCTGACTCCCCGTCGTGTAGATAACTACGATACGGGAGGGCTTACCATCT
GGCCCCAGTGCTGCAATGATACCGCGAGACCCACGCTCACCGGCTCCAGATTTATCAGCAATAAACCAGC
CAGCCGGAAGGGCCGAGCGCAGAAGTGGTCCTGCAACTTTATCCGCCTCCATCCAGTCTATTAATTGTTG
CCGGGAAGCTAGAGTAAGTAGTTCGCCAGTTAATAGTTTGCGCAACGTTGTTGCCATTGCTACAGGCATC
GTGGTGTCACGCTCGTCGTTTGGTATGGCTTCATTCAGCTCCGGTTCCCAACGATCAAGGCGAGTTACAT
GATCCCCCATGTTGTGCAAAAAAGCGGTTAGCTCCTTCGGTCCTCCGATCGTTGTCAGAAGTAAGTTGGC
CGCAGTGTTATCACTCATGGTTATGGCAGCACTGCATAATTCTCTTACTGTCATGCCATCCGTAAGATGC
TTTTCTGTGACTGGTGAGTACTCAACCAAGTCATTCTGAGAATAGTGTATGCGGCGACCGAGTTGCTCTT
GCCCGGCGTCAATACGGGATAATACCGCGCCACATAGCAGAACTTTAAAAGTGCTCATCATTGGAAAACG
TTCTTCGGGGCGAAAACTCTCAAGGATCTTACCGCTGTTGAGATCCAGTTCGATGTAACCCACTCGTGCA
CCCAACTGATCTTCAGCATCTTTTACTTTCACCAGCGTTTCTGGGTGAGCAAAAACAGGAAGGCAAAATG
CCGCAAAAAAGGGAATAAGGGCGACACGGAAATGTTGAATACTCATACTCTTCCTTTTTCAATATTATTG
AAGCATTTATCAGGGTTATTGTCTCATGAGCGGATACATATTTGAATGTATTTAGAAAAATAAACAAATA
GGGGTTCCGCGCACATTTCCCCGAAAAGTGCCACCTGGGTCCTTTTCATCACGTGCTATAAAAATAATTA
TAATTTAAATTTTTTAATATAAATATATAAATTAAAAATAGAAAGTAAAAAAAGAAATTAAAGAAAAAAT
AGTTTTTGTTTTCCGAAGATGTAAAAGACTCTAGGGGGATCGCCAACAAATACTACCTTTTATCTTGCTC
TTCCTGCTCTCAGGTATTAATGCCGAATTGTTTCATCTTGTCTGTGTAGAAGACCACACACGAAAATCCT
GTGATTTTACATTTTACTTATCGTTAATCGAATGTATATCTATTTAATCTGCTTTTCTTGTCTAATAAAT
ATATATGTAAAGTACGCTTTTTGTTGAAATTTTTTAAACCTTTGTTTATTTTTTTTTCTTCATTCCGTAA
CTCTTCTACCTTCTTTATTTACTTTCTAAAATCCAAATACAAAACATAAAAATAAATAAACACAGAGTAA
ATTCCCAAATTATTCCATCATTAAAAGATACGAGGCGCGTGTAAGTTACAGGCAAGCGATCCGTCTAAGA
AACCATTATTATCATGACATTAACCTATAAAAATAGGCGTATCACGAGGCCCTTTCGTC
Features (pLannotate 1.2.2; 23 found; start..end, strand, type, name):
    137..186     +  misc_feature   bom (fragment): basis of mobility region from pBR322
    324..471     +  promoter       TRP1 promoter: S. cerevisiae TRP1
    472..1146    +  CDS            TRP1: phosphoribosylanthranilate isomerase, required for tryptophan biosynthesis; S. cerevisiae TRP1; yeast auxotrophic marker
   1197..1248    +  misc_feature   bom (fragment): basis of mobility region from pBR322
   1249..1576    -  rep_origin     M13 ori (fragment) (sequence partly withheld): M13 bacteriophage origin of replication; arrow indicates direction of (+) strand synthesis
   1890..2019    -  rep_origin     f1 ori (fragment) (sequence partly withheld): f1 bacteriophage origin of replication; arrow indicates direction of (+) strand synthesis
   2023..2180    -  CDS            lacZα (fragment): LacZα fragment of β-galactosidase; lacZ fragment
   2183..2201    +  promoter       T7 promoter: promoter for bacteriophage T7 RNA polymerase
   2274..2471    -  terminator     TEF terminator: Ashbya gossypii TEF terminator
   2489..3058    -  CDS            sta: STA_STRLA - Experimental evidence at protein level: Swiss-Prot protein existence level 1. Involved in resistance to streptothricin, a broad-spectrum antibiotic produced by streptomycetes. Detoxifies streptothricin via acetylation of the beta amino group of the first beta-lysyl moiety of streptothricin. From Streptomyces lavendulae.
   3072..3415    -  promoter       TEF promoter: Ashbya gossypii TEF promoter
   3484..3502    -  promoter       T3 promoter: promoter for bacteriophage T3 RNA polymerase
   3547..3563    -  protein_bind   lac operator: The lac repressor binds to the lac operator to inhibit transcription in E. coli. This inhibition can be relieved by adding lactose or isopropyl-β-D-thiogalactopyranoside (IPTG). lac repressor encoded by lacI
   3571..3593    +  misc_feature   MCS (fragment): pBluescript multiple cloning site
   3649..3677    +  misc_feature   MCS (fragment): pBluescript multiple cloning site
   3942..3972    -  promoter       lac promoter: promoter for the E. coli lac operon
   3987..4008    -  protein_bind   CAP binding site: CAP binding activates transcription in the presence of cAMP. E. coli catabolite activator protein
   4021..4113    -  CDS            lacI (fragment): lac repressor; lacI; The lac repressor binds to the lac operator to inhibit transcription in E. coli. This inhibition can be relieved by adding lactose or isopropyl-β-D-thiogalactopyranoside (IPTG).
   4296..4884    -  rep_origin     ori: high-copy-number ColE1/pMB1/pBR322/pUC origin of replication
   5055..5915    -  CDS            AmpR: β-lactamase; bla; confers resistance to ampicillin, carbenicillin, and related antibiotics
   5916..6020    -  promoter       AmpR promoter: bla
   6057..6560    +  misc_feature   CEN/ARS: S. cerevisiae CEN6 centromere fused to an autonomously replicating sequence
   6628..35      +  CDS            rop (fragment) (across the origin): Rop protein, which maintains plasmids at low copy number; rop
