[The description below was written by a language model from this plasmid's Addgene catalogue record and pLannotate feature annotations shown in this document.]
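Description:
RB814 is a Candida albicans genomic barcoding plasmid built on the pRS314 yeast shuttle backbone. It is designed to deliver a synthetic 100 bp barcode cassette to the Neut5 locus of the C. albicans genome. In E. coli it is maintained at high copy through a ColE1/pUC-type origin and selected with ampicillin via the β-lactamase gene. The pRS314 scaffold also contributes the S. cerevisiae TRP1 auxotrophic marker with its own promoter and a CEN6/ARS centromeric replication element. Remnants of the pBluescript-type cloning region are present as well: fragments of the f1/M13 phage origin, lacZα, the lac promoter and operator, and flanking T7 and T3 promoters.

Selection in Candida relies on nourseothricin. The feature table shows a streptothricin acetyltransferase coding sequence (annotated as sta, from Streptomyces lavendulae) placed between the Ashbya gossypii TEF promoter and TEF terminator, which is the arrangement of a standard dominant drug-resistance cassette for fungi. The barcode was cloned between SpeI and ClaI sites. Neither the barcode nor the Neut5 homology sequences are annotated in the automated feature list, so their exact positions are not given; unannotated stretches around the fragmented multiple cloning site may hold them, but the record does not confirm this.

According to the depositor, the plasmid is linearised with NgoMIV before transformation, so that the cassette integrates into the chromosome rather than persisting as an episome. Each transformed strain then carries a unique DNA tag. Such tags allow individual strains to be tracked and counted in mixed populations, and the associated work examined aneuploidy, gene dosage, filamentation and host colonisation in C. albicans.
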