Addgene plasmid #199142: RB814
Purpose: This plasmid contains a barcoding cassette which gets integrated at Neut5 locus in Candida albicans genome
Depositing lab: Richard Bennett. Depositing organization: Brown University. Publication: Aneuploidy and gene dosage regulate filamentation and host colonization by Candida albicans. Kakade P, Sircaik S, Maufrais C, Ene IV, Bennett RJ. Proc Natl Acad Sci U S A. 2023 Mar 14;120(11):e2218163120. doi: 10.1073/pnas.2218163120. Epub 2023 Mar 9. PubMed 36893271.
Backbone
  Vector backbone: pRS314
  Backbone manufacturer: ATCC
  Backbone size w/o insert (bp): 6599
  Vector type: Yeast Expression
  Selectable markers: Nourseothricin
Growth in bacteria
  Bacterial resistance: Ampicillin, 100 μg/mL
  Growth temperature: 37°C
  Growth strain: DH5alpha
  Copy number: High Copy
Gene/Insert
  Gene/Insert name: 100 bp barcoding cassette
  Species: Synthetic
  Insert size (bp): 100
  Cloning method: Restriction Enzyme; 5′ cloning site SpeI (unknown if destroyed); 3′ cloning site ClaI (unknown if destroyed)
  Sequencing primers: 5′ GTGCCGTAAAGCACTAAATCGG; 3′ GTTACCTCACTCATTAGGCACCCC
Terms and licenses: Academic/Nonprofit Terms; Industry Terms: Not Available to Industry
Depositor comments: After restriction digestion with NgoMIV, this plasmid can be used to transform Candida strains which would barcode it with unique DNA barcodes
How to cite: RB814 was a gift from Richard Bennett (Addgene plasmid # 199142 ; http://n2t.net/addgene:199142 ; RRID:Addgene_199142)
