>Addgene plasmid #199142 | RB814 | depositor partial sequence | sequence record 385646 | Barcoding cassette containing BC22 cloned in pDIS3 at SpeI_ClaI sites by CPEC method
TGGCGGCCGCTCTAGAACTAGTGATGTCCACGAGGTCTCTACTAGCACGGCTGAGCAGATGTCGACCTGC
AGCGTACGATCGATACCGTCGACCTCGAGG
